Addgene plasmid #23781: pDONR223-NEK6
Depositing lab: William Hahn & David Root. Depositing organization: Dana-Farber Cancer Institute. Publication: COT drives resistance to RAF inhibition through MAP kinase pathway reactivation. Johannessen CM, Boehm JS, Kim SY, Thomas SR, Wardwell L, Johnson LA, Emery CM, Stransky N, Cogdill AP, Barretina J, Caponigro G, Hieronymus H, Murray RR, Salehi-Ashtiani K, Hill DE, Vidal M, Zhao JJ, Yang X, Alkan O, Kim S, Harris JL, Wilson CJ, Myer VE, Finan PM, Root DE, Roberts TM, Golub T, Flaherty KT, Dummer R, Weber BL, Sellers WR, Schlegel R, Wargo JA, Hahn WC, Garraway LA. Nature. 2010 Dec 16;468(7326):968-72. doi: 10.1038/nature09627 PubMed 21107320.
Backbone
  Vector backbone: pDONR223
  Backbone manufacturer: Invitrogen
  Backbone size w/o insert (bp): 5005
  Vector type: Gateway Donor vector
Growth in bacteria
  Bacterial resistance: Spectinomycin, 50 μg/mL
  Growth temperature: 37°C
  Growth strain: DH5alpha
  Copy number: High Copy
Gene/Insert
  Gene/Insert name: NEK6 (alt name: NIMA (never in mitosis gene a)-related kinase 6)
  Species: H. sapiens (human)
  Insert size (bp): 942
  Entrez Gene: NEK6 (a.k.a. SID6-1512)
  Cloning method: Gateway Cloning
  Sequencing primers: 5′ M13pUC-fwd; 3′ M13rev
Terms and licenses: Academic/Nonprofit Terms; Industry Terms: Not Available to Industry
Depositor comments: The ORF has no Stop codon. This design enables easy recombination into a destination vector to add an epitope tag of choice and Stop codon to the ORF. Do NOT use this plasmid directly for transfections. A set of 4 custom lentiviral vectors is available ( pLX301 (http://www.addgene.org/25895/) , pLX302 (http://www.addgene.org/25896/) , pLX303 (http://www.addgene.org/25897/) , pLX304 (http://www.addgene.org/25890/) ) to be used to express these ORFs in mammalian cells. These plasmids are not included in the kit and must be ordered separately.
How to cite: pDONR223-NEK6 was a gift from William Hahn & David Root (Addgene plasmid # 23781 ; http://n2t.net/addgene:23781 ; RRID:Addgene_23781)
