[The description below was written by a language model from this plasmid's Addgene catalogue record.]
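Description:
pDONR223-NEK6 is a Gateway entry clone built in the Invitrogen pDONR223 donor backbone (about 5 kb without insert), carrying the open reading frame of human NEK6, the NIMA (never in mitosis gene a)-related kinase 6, as a 942 bp insert. It is a bacterial propagation plasmid only: it is maintained at high copy number in standard E. coli cloning strains and selected with spectinomycin. The record does not list an origin of replication or any individual features, and no annotated feature table is provided, so the details of the backbone elements cannot be confirmed beyond the catalogue fields. M13 forward and reverse primer sites flank the insert for sequence verification.

The insert was introduced by Gateway recombination, so in the resulting entry clone the ORF is expected to be flanked by attL-type recombination sites that allow it to be moved by an LR reaction into any compatible destination vector. The ORF deliberately lacks a stop codon, so that transfer into a destination vector places it in frame with a C-terminal epitope tag and stop codon supplied by that vector. Because the plasmid has no stated promoter for mammalian expression, the depositors note that it is not meant to be transfected directly. Instead, it serves as a shuttle source for the kinase ORF, and a set of companion lentiviral destination vectors (the pLX301 to pLX304 series) is suggested for expression in mammalian cells. The clone belongs to a kit-format ORF collection associated with a study of resistance to RAF inhibition through MAP kinase pathway reactivation.
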