>Addgene plasmid #23781 | pDONR223-NEK6 | depositor partial sequence | sequence record 10867 | Author sequence
ATGGCAGGACAGCCCGGCCACATGCCCCATGGAGGGAGTTCCAACAACCTCTGCCACACCCTGGGGCCTG
TGCATCCTCCTGACCCACAGAGGCATCCCAACACGCTGTCTTTTCGCTGCTCGCTGGCGGACTTCCAGAT
CGAAAAGAAGATAGGCCGAGGACAGTTCAGCGAGGTGTACAAGGCCACCTGCCTGCTGGACAGGAAGACA
GTGGCTCTGAAGAAGGTGCAGATCTTTGAGATGATGGACGCCAAGGCGAGGCAGGACTGTGTCAAGGAGA
TCGGCCTCTTGAAGCAACTGAACCACCCAAATATCATCAAGTATTTGGACTCGTTTATCGAAGACAACGA
GCTGAACATTGTGCTGGAGTTGGCTGACGCAGGGGACCTCTCGCAGATGATCAAGTACTTTAAGAAGCAG
AAGCGGCTCATCCCGGAGAGGACAGTATGGAAGTACTTTGTGCAGCTGTGCAGCGCCGTGGAGCACATGC
ATTCACGCCGGGTGATGCACCGAGACATCAAGCCTGCCAACGTGTTCATCACAGCCACGGGCGTCGTGAA
GCTCGGTGACCTTGGTCTGGGCCGCTTCTTCAGCTCTGAGACCACCGCAGCCCACTCCCTAGTGGGGACG
CCCTACTACATGTCACCGGAGAGGATCCATGAGAACGGCTACAACTTCAAGTCCGACATCTGGTCCTTGG
GCTGTCTGCTGTACGAGATGGCAGCCCTCCAGAGCCCCTTCTATGGAGATAAGATGAATCTCTTCTCCCT
GTGCCAGAAGATCGAGCAGTGTGACTACCCCCCACTCCCCGGGGAGCACTACTCCGAGAAGTTACGAGAA
CTGGTCAGCATGTGCATCTGCCCTGACCCCCACCAGAGACCTGACATCGGATACGTGCACCAGGTGGCCA
AGCAGATGCACATCTGGATGTCCAGCACCTGA
