>Addgene plasmid #23781 | pDONR223-NEK6 | addgene partial sequence | sequence record 29580 | 23781 with M13pUC-fwd
GGCCCAATAATGATTTTATTTTGACTGATAGTGACCTGTTCGTTGCAACAAATTGATGAGCAATGCTTTT
TTATAATGCCAACTTTGTACAAAAAAGTTGGCATGGCAGGACAGCCCGGCCACATGCCCCATGGAGGGAG
TTCCAACAACCTCTGCCACACCCTGGGGCCTGTGCATCCTCCTGACCCACAGAGGCATCCCAACACGCTG
TCTTTTCGCTGCTCGCTGGCGGACTTCCAGATCGAAAAGAAGATAGGCCGAGGACAGTTCAGCGAGGTGT
ACAAGGCCACCTGCCTGCTGGACAGGAAGACAGTGGCTCTGAAGAAGGTGCAGATCTTTGAGATGATGGA
CGCCAAGGCGAGGCAGGACTGTGTCAAGGAGATCGGCCTCTTGAAGCAACTGAACCACCCAAATATCATC
AAGTATTTGGACTCGTTTATCGAAGACAACGAGCTGAACATTGTGCTGGAGTTGGCTGACGCAGGGGACC
TCTCGCAGATGATCAAGTACTTTAAGAAGCAGAAGCGGCTCATCCCGGAGAGGACAGTATGGAAGTACTT
TGTGCAGCTGTGCAGCGCCGTGGAGCACATGCATTCACGCCGGGTGATGCACCGAGACATCAAGCCTGCC
AACGTGTTCATCACAGCCACGGGCGTCGTGAAGCTCGGTGACCTTGGTCTGGGCCGCTTCTTCAGCTCT
